Addgene plasmid #242160: CMDuoRed_Crop-Seq-H2B-mCherry-WPRE-TS-hU6-BsmbI
Purpose: (Empty Backbone) Empty lentiviral backbone for generation of ClonMapper Duo Red (H2B-mCherry) gRNA barcode library for use with polyA capture or gRNA capture scRNA-seq technologies
Depositing lab: Amy Brock. Depositing organization: University of Texas at Austin.
Backbone
  Vector backbone: CROPseq-Guide-Puro
  Vector type: Mammalian Expression, Lentiviral, CRISPR
Growth in bacteria
  Bacterial resistance: Ampicillin, 100 μg/mL
  Growth temperature: 37°C
  Growth strain: NEB Stable
  Copy number: High Copy
Gene/Insert
  Gene/Insert name: None
Terms and licenses: Academic/Nonprofit Terms; Industry Terms: Not Available to Industry
Depositor comments: Please visit https://docs.brocklab.com/clonmapper for an updated use protocol. Please visit https://doi.org/10.1101/2024.12.11.627873 for bioRxiv preprint.
How to cite: CMDuoRed_Crop-Seq-H2B-mCherry-WPRE-TS-hU6-BsmbI was a gift from Amy Brock (Addgene plasmid # 242160 ; http://n2t.net/addgene:242160 ; RRID:Addgene_242160)
