[The description below was written by a language model from this plasmid's Addgene catalogue record and pLannotate feature annotations shown in this document.]
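Description:
CMDuoRed_Crop-Seq-H2B-mCherry-WPRE-TS-hU6-BsmbI is an empty third-generation-style lentiviral CRISPR backbone of about 10.7 kb, derived from CROPseq-Guide-Puro. It is intended as the recipient vector for building the ClonMapper Duo Red gRNA barcode library. It is maintained in E. coli through a high-copy ColE1/pUC origin with ampicillin resistance, and it also carries an f1 origin and remnants of a lac/lacZα cloning region. The viral portion begins with an RSV promoter fused to a truncated HIV-1 5' LTR, followed by the Ψ packaging signal, a gag fragment, the RRE and cPPT/CTS. It ends in a second truncated LTR, with an SV40 poly(A) signal and SV40 origin downstream.

Within the provirus, an EF-1α core promoter with its intron A drives human histone H2B fused to mCherry, giving a nuclear red fluorescent marker for transduced cells, and a WPRE follows to enhance expression. No puromycin cassette is annotated, so the fluorescent reporter appears to have replaced the parental selection marker. Downstream of the WPRE, in the 3' LTR region as in the CROP-seq design, sits a human U6 promoter and an S. pyogenes gRNA scaffold. These are separated by a roughly 1.9 kb filler, part of which pLannotate matches to a bacterial deoC1 sequence. The plasmid name indicates that BsmBI sites are used to swap this filler for barcode gRNAs, though these sites are not annotated.

Because the U6-gRNA cassette lies inside the Pol II transcript's 3' end, each barcode is produced as a functional gRNA and is also carried on the polyadenylated H2B-mCherry mRNA. This matches the stated compatibility with both polyA-capture and gRNA-capture single-cell RNA-seq. The "TS" element in the name is not defined in the record.
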