Features (pLannotate 1.2.2; 31 found; start..end, strand, type, name):
    688..1276    +  rep_origin     ori: high-copy-number ColE1/pMB1/pBR322/pUC origin of replication
   1459..1551    +  CDS            lacI (fragment): lac repressor; lacI; The lac repressor binds to the lac operator to inhibit transcription in E. coli. This inhibition can be relieved by adding lactose or isopropyl-β-D-thiogalactopyranoside (IPTG).
   1564..1585    +  protein_bind   CAP binding site: CAP binding activates transcription in the presence of cAMP. E. coli catabolite activator protein
   1600..1630    +  promoter       lac promoter: promoter for the E. coli lac operon
   1634..1656    +  protein_bind   lac operator (fragment): The lac repressor binds to the lac operator to inhibit transcription in E. coli. This inhibition can be relieved by adding lactose or isopropyl-β-D-thiogalactopyranoside (IPTG). lac repressor encoded by lacI
   1699..1717    +  promoter       T3 promoter: promoter for bacteriophage T3 RNA polymerase
   1745..1971    +  promoter       RSV promoter: Rous sarcoma virus enhancer/promoter
   1972..2152    +  LTR            5' LTR (truncated): truncated 5' long terminal repeat (LTR) from HIV-1
   2199..2324    +  misc_feature   HIV-1 Ψ: packaging signal of human immunodeficiency virus type 1
   2308..2671    +  CDS            HIV-1 gag (fragment): gag protein from human immunodeficiency virus 1; gag
   2817..3050    +  misc_feature   RRE: The Rev response element (RRE) of HIV-1 allows for Rev-dependent mRNA export from the nucleus to the cytoplasm.
   3460..3577    +  misc_feature   cPPT/CTS: central polypurine tract and central termination sequence of HIV-1
   3643..3709    +  CDS            small t antigen (fragment): SV40 (simian virus 40) small t antigen
   3735..3946    +  promoter       EF-1α core promoter: core promoter for human elongation factor EF-1α
   3947..4885    +  intron         EF-1α intron A: intron upstream of the start codon of human EF-1α
   4896..5273    +  CDS            H2B: human histone H2B; HIST1H2BJ
   5292..5999    +  CDS            mCherry: mCherry is a basic (constitutively fluorescent) red fluorescent protein published in 2004, derived from Discosoma sp.. It is reported to be a very rapidly-maturing monomer with low acid sensitivity.
   6013..6601    +  misc_feature   WPRE: woodchuck hepatitis virus posttranscriptional regulatory element
   6597..6707    +  CDS            nef (fragment): NEF_HV1LA - Experimental evidence at protein level: Swiss-Prot protein existence level 1. Extracellular Nef protein targets CD4(+) T-lymphocytes for apoptosis by interacting with CXCR4 surface receptors. From Human immunodeficiency virus type 1 group M subtype B (isolate Lai) (HIV-1).
   6727..6753    +  CDS            Rev (fragment): human immunodeficiency virus 1 (HIV-1) Rev protein; rev; enhances nuclear export of unspliced and incompletely spliced viral mRNAs
   6794..7034    +  promoter       U6 promoter: RNA polymerase III promoter for human U6 snRNA
   7220..7879    -  CDS            deoC1: DEOC1_STAAN - Also known as dra. Experimental evidence at protein level: Swiss-Prot protein existence level 1. Catalyzes a reversible aldol reaction between acetaldehyde and D-glyceraldehyde 3-phosphate to generate 2-deoxy-D-ribose 5- phosphate. From Staphylococcus aureus (strain N315).
   8924..8999    +  misc_RNA       gRNA scaffold: guide RNA scaffold for the Streptococcus pyogenes CRISPR/Cas9 system
   9052..9232    +  LTR            5' LTR (truncated): truncated 5' long terminal repeat (LTR) from HIV-1
   9310..9431    +  polyA_signal   SV40 poly(A) signal: SV40 polyadenylation signal
   9471..9606    +  rep_origin     SV40 ori: SV40 origin of replication
   9627..9645    -  promoter       T7 promoter: promoter for bacteriophage T7 RNA polymerase
   9653..9808    +  CDS            lacZα (fragment): LacZα fragment of β-galactosidase; lacZ fragment
   9813..10241   +  rep_origin     f1 ori (sequence partly withheld): f1 bacteriophage origin of replication; arrow indicates direction of (+) strand synthesis
  10294..10398   +  promoter       AmpR promoter: bla
  10399..517     +  CDS            AmpR (across the origin): β-lactamase; bla; confers resistance to ampicillin, carbenicillin, and related antibiotics
>Addgene plasmid #242160 | CMDuoRed_Crop-Seq-H2B-mCherry-WPRE-TS-hU6-BsmbI | addgene full sequence | sequence record 494367 | Addgene NGS Result
GACAGTAAGAGAATTATGCAGTGCTGCCATAACCATGAGTGATAACACTGCGGCCAACTTACTTCTGACA
ACGATCGGAGGACCGAAGGAGCTAACCGCTTTTTTGCACAACATGGGGGATCATGTAACTCGCCTTGATC
GTTGGGAACCGGAGCTGAATGAAGCCATACCAAACGACGAGCGTGACACCACGATGCCTGTAGCAATGGC
AACAACGTTGCGCAAACTATTAACTGGCGAACTACTTACTCTAGCTTCCCGGCAACAATTAATAGACTGG
ATGGAGGCGGATAAAGTTGCAGGACCACTTCTGCGCTCGGCCCTTCCGGCTGGCTGGTTTATTGCTGATA
AATCTGGAGCCGGTGAGCGTGGGTCTCGCGGTATCATTGCAGCACTGGGGCCAGATGGTAAGCCCTCCCG
TATCGTAGTTATCTACACGACGGGGAGTCAGGCAACTATGGATGAACGAAATAGACAGATCGCTGAGATA
GGTGCCTCACTGATTAAGCATTGGTAACTGTCAGACCAAGTTTACTCATATATACTTTAGATTGATTTAA
AACTTCATTTTTAATTTAAAAGGATCTAGGTGAAGATCCTTTTTGATAATCTCATGACCAAAATCCCTTA
ACGTGAGTTTTCGTTCCACTGAGCGTCAGACCCCGTAGAAAAGATCAAAGGATCTTCTTGAGATCCTTTT
TTTCTGCGCGTAATCTGCTGCTTGCAAACAAAAAAACCACCGCTACCAGCGGTGGTTTGTTTGCCGGATC
AAGAGCTACCAACTCTTTTTCCGAAGGTAACTGGCTTCAGCAGAGCGCAGATACCAAATACTGTTCTTCT
AGTGTAGCCGTAGTTAGGCCACCACTTCAAGAACTCTGTAGCACCGCCTACATACCTCGCTCTGCTAATC
CTGTTACCAGTGGCTGCTGCCAGTGGCGATAAGTCGTGTCTTACCGGGTTGGACTCAAGACGATAGTTAC
CGGATAAGGCGCAGCGGTCGGGCTGAACGGGGGGTTCGTGCACACAGCCCAGCTTGGAGCGAACGACCTA
CACCGAACTGAGATACCTACAGCGTGAGCTATGAGAAAGCGCCACGCTTCCCGAAGGGAGAAAGGCGGAC
AGGTATCCGGTAAGCGGCAGGGTCGGAACAGGAGAGCGCACGAGGGAGCTTCCAGGGGGAAACGCCTGGT
ATCTTTATAGTCCTGTCGGGTTTCGCCACCTCTGACTTGAGCGTCGATTTTTGTGATGCTCGTCAGGGGG
GCGGAGCCTATGGAAAAACGCCAGCAACGCGGCCTTTTTACGGTTCCTGGCCTTTTGCTGGCCTTTTGCT
CACATGTTCTTTCCTGCGTTATCCCCTGATTCTGTGGATAACCGTATTACCGCCTTTGAGTGAGCTGATA
CCGCTCGCCGCAGCCGAACGACCGAGCGCAGCGAGTCAGTGAGCGAGGAAGCGGAAGAGCGCCCAATACG
CAAACCGCCTCTCCCCGCGCGTTGGCCGATTCATTAATGCAGCTGGCACGACAGGTTTCCCGACTGGAAA
GCGGGCAGTGAGCGCAACGCAATTAATGTGAGTTAGCTCACTCATTAGGCACCCCAGGCTTTACACTTTA
TGCTTCCGGCTCGTATGTTGTGTGGAATTGTGAGCGGATAACAATTTCACACAGGAAACAGCTATGACCA
TGATTACGCCAAGCGCGCAATTAACCCTCACTAAAGGGAACAAAAGCTGGAGCTGCAAGCTTAATGTAGT
CTTATGCAATACTCTTGTAGTCTTGCAACATGGTAACGATGAGTTAGCAACATGCCTTACAAGGAGAGAA
AAAGCACCGTGCATGCCGATTGGTGGAAGTAAGGTGGTACGATCGTGCCTTATTAGGAAGGCAACAGACG
GGTCTGACATGGATTGGACGAACCACTGAATTGCCGCATTGCAGAGATATTGTATTTAAGTGCCTAGCTC
GATACATAAACGGGTCTCTCTGGTTAGACCAGATCTGAGCCTGGGAGCTCTCTGGCTAACTAGGGAACCC
ACTGCTTAAGCCTCAATAAAGCTTGCCTTGAGTGCTTCAAGTAGTGTGTGCCCGTCTGTTGTGTGACTCT
GGTAACTAGAGATCCCTCAGACCCTTTTAGTCAGTGTGGAAAATCTCTAGCAGTGGCGCCCGAACAGGGA
CTTGAAAGCGAAAGGGAAACCAGAGGAGCTCTCTCGACGCAGGACTCGGCTTGCTGAAGCGCGCACGGCA
AGAGGCGAGGGGCGGCGACTGGTGAGTACGCCAAAAATTTTGACTAGCGGAGGCTAGAAGGAGAGAGATG
GGTGCGAGAGCGTCAGTATTAAGCGGGGGAGAATTAGATCGCGATGGGAAAAAATTCGGTTAAGGCCAGG
GGGAAAGAAAAAATATAAATTAAAACATATAGTATGGGCAAGCAGGGAGCTAGAACGATTCGCAGTTAAT
CCTGGCCTGTTAGAAACATCAGAAGGCTGTAGACAAATACTGGGACAGCTACAACCATCCCTTCAGACAG
GATCAGAAGAACTTAGATCATTATATAATACAGTAGCAACCCTCTATTGTGTGCATCAAAGGATAGAGAT
AAAAGACACCAAGGAAGCTTTAGACAAGATAGAGGAAGAGCAAAACAAAAGTAAGACCACCGCACAGCAA
GCGGCCGCTGATCTTCAGACCTGGAGGAGGAGATATGAGGGACAATTGGAGAAGTGAATTATATAAATAT
AAAGTAGTAAAAATTGAACCATTAGGAGTAGCACCCACCAAGGCAAAGAGAAGAGTGGTGCAGAGAGAAA
AAAGAGCAGTGGGAATAGGAGCTTTGTTCCTTGGGTTCTTGGGAGCAGCAGGAAGCACTATGGGCGCAGC
GTCAATGACGCTGACGGTACAGGCCAGACAATTATTGTCTGGTATAGTGCAGCAGCAGAACAATTTGCTG
AGGGCTATTGAGGCGCAACAGCATCTGTTGCAACTCACAGTCTGGGGCATCAAGCAGCTCCAGGCAAGAA
TCCTGGCTGTGGAAAGATACCTAAAGGATCAACAGCTCCTGGGGATTTGGGGTTGCTCTGGAAAACTCAT
TTGCACCACTGCTGTGCCTTGGAATGCTAGTTGGAGTAATAAATCTCTGGAACAGATTTGGAATCACACG
ACCTGGATGGAGTGGGACAGAGAAATTAACAATTACACAAGCTTAATACACTCCTTAATTGAAGAATCGC
AAAACCAGCAAGAAAAGAATGAACAAGAATTATTGGAATTAGATAAATGGGCAAGTTTGTGGAATTGGTT
TAACATAACAAATTGGCTGTGGTATATAAAATTATTCATAATGATAGTAGGAGGCTTGGTAGGTTTAAGA
ATAGTTTTTGCTGTACTTTCTATAGTGAATAGAGTTAGGCAGGGATATTCACCATTATCGTTTCAGAATC
TTGAGACAAATGGCAGTATTCATCCACAATTTTAAAAGAAAAGGGGGGATTGGGGGGTACAGTGCAGGGG
AAAGAATAGTAGACATAATAGCAACAGACATACAAACTAAAGAATTACAAAAACAAATTACAAAAATTCA
AAATTTTCGGGTTTATTACAGGGACAGCAGAGATCCACTTTGGCGCCGGCTCGAGGGGGCCCGGGTGCAA
AGATGGATAAAGTTTTAAACAGAGAGGAATCTTTGCAGCTAATGGACCTTCTAGGTCTTGAAAGGAGTGG
GAATTGGCTCCGGTGCCCGTCAGTGGGCAGAGCGCACATCGCCCACAGTCCCCGAGAAGTTGGGGGGAGG
GGTCGGCAATTGATCCGGTGCCTAGAGAAGGTGGCGCGGGGTAAACTGGGAAAGTGATGTCGTGTACTGG
CTCCGCCTTTTTCCCGAGGGTGGGGGAGAACCGTATATAAGTGCAGTAGTCGCCGTGAACGTTCTTTTTC
GCAACGGGTTTGCCGCCAGAACACAGGTAAGTGCCGTGTGTGGTTCCCGCGGGCCTGGCCTCTTTACGGG
TTATGGCCCTTGCGTGCCTTGAATTACTTCCACCTGGCTGCAGTACGTGATTCTTGATCCCGAGCTTCGG
GTTGGAAGTGGGTGGGAGAGTTCGAGGCCTTGCGCTTAAGGAGCCCCTTCGCCTCGTGCTTGAGTTGAGG
CCTGGCCTGGGCGCTGGGGCCGCCGCGTGCGAATCTGGTGGCACCTTCGCGCCTGTCTCGCTGCTTTCGA
TAAGTCTCTAGCCATTTAAAATTTTTGATGACCTGCTGCGACGCTTTTTTTCTGGCAAGATAGTCTTGTA
AATGCGGGCCAAGATCTGCACACTGGTATTTCGGTTTTTGGGGCCGCGGGCGGCGACGGGGCCCGTGCGT
CCCAGCGCACATGTTCGGCGAGGCGGGGCCTGCGAGCGCGGCCACCGAGAATCGGACGGGGGTAGTCTCA
AGCTGGCCGGCCTGCTCTGGTGCCTGGCCTCGCGCCGCCGTGTATCGCCCCGCCCTGGGCGGCAAGGCTG
GCCCGGTCGGCACCAGTTGCGTGAGCGGAAAGATGGCCGCTTCCCGGCCCTGCTGCAGGGAGCTCAAAAT
GGAGGACGCGGCGCTCGGGAGAGCGGGCGGGTGAGTCACCCACACAAAGGAAAAGGGCCTTTCCGTCCTC
AGCCGTCGCTTCATGTGACTCCACGGAGTACCGGGCGCCGTCCAGGCACCTCGATTAGTTCTCGAGCTTT
TGGAGTACGTCGTCTTTAGGTTGGGGGGAGGGGTTTTATGCGATGGAGTTTCCCCACACTGAGTGGGTGG
AGACTGAAGTTAGGCCAGCTTGGCACTTGATGTAATTCTCCTTGGAATTTGCCCTTTTTGAGTTTGGATC
TTGGTTCATTCTCAAGCCTCAGACAGTGGTTCAAAGTTTTTTTCTTCCATTTCAGGTGTCGTGACATGCC
AGAGCCAGCGAAGTCTGCTCCCGCCCCGAAAAAGGGCTCCAAGAAGGCGGTGACTAAGGCGCAGAAGAAA
GGCGGCAAGAAGCGCAAGCGCAGCCGCAAGGAGAGCTATTCCATCTATGTGTACAAGGTTCTGAAGCAGG
TCCACCCTGACACCGGCATTTCGTCCAAGGCCATGGGCATCATGAATTCGTTTGTGAACGACATTTTCGA
GCGCATCGCAGGTGAGGCTTCCCGCCTGGCGCATTACAACAAGCGCTCGACCATCACCTCCAGGGAGATC
CAGACGGCCGTGCGCCTGCTGCTGCCTGGGGAGTTGGCCAAGCACGCCGTGTCCGAGGGTACTAAGGCCA
TCACCAAGTACACCAGCGCTAAGGATCCACCGGTCGCCACCATGGTGAGCAAGGGCGAGGAGGATAACAT
GGCCATCATCAAGGAGTTCATGCGCTTCAAGGTGCACATGGAGGGCTCCGTGAACGGCCACGAGTTCGAG
ATCGAGGGCGAGGGCGAGGGCCGCCCCTACGAGGGCACCCAGACCGCCAAGCTGAAGGTGACCAAGGGTG
GCCCCCTGCCCTTCGCCTGGGACATCCTGTCCCCTCAGTTCATGTACGGCTCCAAGGCCTACGTGAAGCA
CCCCGCCGACATCCCCGACTACTTGAAGCTGTCCTTCCCCGAGGGCTTCAAGTGGGAGCGCGTGATGAAC
TTCGAGGACGGCGGCGTGGTGACCGTGACCCAGGACTCCTCCCTGCAGGACGGCGAGTTCATCTACAAGG
TGAAGCTGCGCGGCACCAACTTCCCCTCCGACGGCCCCGTAATGCAGAAGAAGACCATGGGCTGGGAGGC
CTCCTCCGAGCGGATGTACCCCGAGGACGGCGCCCTGAAGGGCGAGATCAAGCAGAGGCTGAAGCTGAAG
GACGGCGGCCACTACGACGCTGAGGTCAAGACCACCTACAAGGCCAAGAAGCCCGTGCAGCTGCCCGGCG
CCTACAACGTCAACATCAAGTTGGACATCACCTCCCACAACGAGGACTACACCATCGTGGAACAGTACGA
ACGCGCCGAGGGCCGCCACTCCACCGGCGGCATGGACGAGCTGTACAAGTAATTAAGTCGACAATCAACC
TCTGGATTACAAAATTTGTGAAAGATTGACTGGTATTCTTAACTATGTTGCTCCTTTTACGCTATGTGGA
TACGCTGCTTTAATGCCTTTGTATCATGCTATTGCTTCCCGTATGGCTTTCATTTTCTCCTCCTTGTATA
AATCCTGGTTGCTGTCTCTTTATGAGGAGTTGTGGCCCGTTGTCAGGCAACGTGGCGTGGTGTGCACTGT
GTTTGCTGACGCAACCCCCACTGGTTGGGGCATTGCCACCACCTGTCAGCTCCTTTCCGGGACTTTCGCT
TTCCCCCTCCCTATTGCCACGGCGGAACTCATCGCCGCCTGCCTTGCCCGCTGCTGGACAGGGGCTCGGC
TGTTGGGCACTGACAATTCCGTGGTGTTGTCGGGGAAATCATCGTCCTTTCCTTGGCTGCTCGCCTGTGT
TGCCACCTGGATTCTGCGCGGGACGTCCTTCTGCTACGTCCCTTCGGCCCTCAATCCAGCGGACCTTCCT
TCCCGCGGCCTGCTGCCGGCTCTGCGGCCTCTTCCGCGTCTTCGCCTTCGCCCTCAGACGAGTCGGATCT
CCCTTTGGGCCGCCTCCCCGCGTCGACTTTAAGACCAATGACTTACAAGGCAGCTGTAGATCTTAGCCAC
TTTTTAAAAGAAAAGGGGGGACTGGAAGGGCTAATTCACTCCCAACGAAGACAAGATTTCACCATTATCG
TTTCAGACCCACCTCCCAACCCCGAGGGGACCCAAGCAGTGGTATCAACGCAGAGTACATGGGGGGACCC
AGAGAGGGCCTATTTCCCATGATTCCTTCATATTTGCATATACGATACAAGGCTGTTAGAGAGATAATTA
GAATTAATTTGACTGTAAACACAAAGATATTAGTACAAAATACGTGACGTAGAAAGTAATAATTTCTTGG
GTAGTTTGCAGTTTTAAAATTATGTTTTAAAATGGACTATCATATGCTTACCGTAACTTGAAAGTATTTC
GATTTCTTGGCTTTATATATCTTGTGGAAAGGACGAAACACCGGAGACGGTTGTAAATGAGCACACAAAA
TACACATGCTAAAATATTATATTCTATGACCTTTATAAAATCAACCAAAATCTTCTTTTTAATAACTTTA
GTATCAATAATTAGAATTTTTATGTTCCTTTTTGCAAACTTTTAATAAAAATGAGCAAAATAAAAAAACG
CTAGTTTTAGTAACTCGCGTTGTTTTCTTCACCTTTAATAATAGCTACTCCACCACTTGTTCCTAAGCGG
TCAGCTCCTGCTTCAATCATTTTTTGAGCATCTTCAAATGTTCTAACTCCACCAGCTGCTTTAACTAAAG
CATTGTCTTTAACAACTGACTTCATTAGTTTAACATCTTCAAATGTTGCACCTGATTTTGAAAATCCTGT
TGATGTTTTAACAAATTCTAATCCAGCTTCAACAGCTATTTCACAAGCTTTCATGATTTCTTCTTTTGTT
AATAAACAATTTTCCATAATACATTTAACAACATGTGATCCAGCTGCTTTTTTTACAGCTTTCATGTCTT
CTAAAACTAATTCATAATTTTTGTCTTTTAATGCACCAATATTTAATACCATATCAATTTCTGTTGCACC
ATCTTTAATTGCTTCAGAAACTTCGAATGCTTTTGTAGCTGTTGTGCATGCACCTAGAGGAAAACCTACA
ACATTTGTTATTCCTACATTTGTGCCTTTTAATAATTCTTTACAATAGCTTGTTCAATATGAATTAACAC
AAACTGTTGCAAAATCAAATTCAATTGCTTCATCACATAATTGTTTAATTTCAGCTTTCGTAGCATCTTG
TTTTAATAATGTGTGATCTATATATTTGTTTAGTTTCATTTTTTCTCCTATATATTCATTTTTAATTTTA
ATTCTTTAATAATTTCGTCTACTTTAACTTTAGCGTTTTGAACAGATTCACCAACACCTATAAAATAAAT
TTTTAGTTTAGGTTCAGTTCCACTTGGGCGAACAGCAAATCATGACTTATCTTCTAAATAAAATTTTAGT
AAGTCTTGTCCTGGCATATTATACATTCCATCGATGTAGTCTTCAACATTAACAACTTTAAGTCCAGCAA
TTTGAGTTAAGGGTGTTGCTCTCAATGATTTCATTAATGGTTCAATTTTTAATTTCTTTTCTTCTGGTTT
AAAATTCAAGTTTAAAGTGAAAGTGTAATATGCACCCATTTCTTTAAATAAATCTTCTAAATAGTCTACT
AATGTTTTATTTTGTTTTTTATAAAATCAAGCAGCCTCTGCTATTAATATAGAAGCTTGTATTCCATCTT
TATCTCTAGCTGAGTCATCAATTACATATCCATAACTTTCTTCATAAGCAAAAACAAAATTTAATCCGTT
ATCTTCTTCTTTAGCAATTTCTCTACCCATTCATTTAAATCCAGTTAAAGTTTTTACAATATTAACTCCA
TATTTTTCATGAGCGATTCTATCACCCAAATCACTTGTTACAAAACTTGAATATAGAGCCGGATTTTTTG
GAATGCTATTTAAGCGTTTTAGATTTGATAATTTTCAATCAATTAAAATTGGTCCTGTTTGATTTCCATC
TAATCTTACAAAATGACCATCATGTTTTATTGCCATTCCAAATCTGTCAGCATCTGGGTCATTCATAATA
ATAATATCTGCATCATGTTTAATACCATATTCAAGCGGTATTTTTCATGCAGGATCAAATTCTGGATTTG
GATTTACAACATTTTTAAATGTTTCATCTTCAAATGCATGCTCTTCAACCTCAATAACGTTATATCCTGA
TTCACGTAATATTTTTGGGGTAAATTTAGTTCCTGTTCCATTAACTGCGCTAAAAATAATTTTTAAATCT
TTTTTAGCTTCTTGCTCTTTTTTGTACGTCTCTGTTTTAGAGCTAGAAATAGCAAGTTAAAATAAGGCTA
GTCCGTTATCAACTTGAAAAAGTGGCACCGAGTCGGTGCTTTTTTAAGCTTGGCGTAACTAGATCTTGAG
ACACTGCTTTTTGCTTGTACTGGGTCTCTCTGGTTAGACCAGATCTGAGCCTGGGAGCTCTCTGGCTAAC
TAGGGAACCCACTGCTTAAGCCTCAATAAAGCTTGCCTTGAGTGCTTCAAGTAGTGTGTGCCCGTCTGTT
GTGTGACTCTGGTAACTAGAGATCCCTCAGACCCTTTTAGTCAGTGTGGAAAATCTCTAGCAGTACGTAT
AGTAGTTCATGTCATCTTATTATTCAGTATTTATAACTTGCAAAGAAATGAATATCAGAGAGTGAGAGGA
ACTTGTTTATTGCAGCTTATAATGGTTACAAATAAAGCAATAGCATCACAAATTTCACAAATAAAGCATT
TTTTTCACTGCATTCTAGTTGTGGTTTGTCCAAACTCATCAATGTATCTTATCATGTCTGGCTCTAGCTA
TCCCGCCCCTAACTCCGCCCATCCCGCCCCTAACTCCGCCCAGTTCCGCCCATTCTCCGCCCCATGGCTG
ACTAATTTTTTTTATTTATGCAGAGGCCGAGGCCGCCTCGGCCTCTGAGCTATTCCAGAAGTAGTGAGGA
GGCTTTTTTGGAGGCCTAGGGACGTACCCAATTCGCCCTATAGTGAGTCGTATTACGCGCGCTCACTGGC
CGTCGTTTTACAACGTCGTGACTGGGAAAACCCTGGCGTTACCCAACTTAATCGCCTTGCAGCACATCCC
CCTTTCGCCAGCTGGCGTAATAGCGAAGAGGCCCGCACCGATCGCCCTTCCCAACAGTTGCGCAGCCTGA
ATGGCGAATGGG
[124 nt withheld, positions 9813-9936]
C
[91 nt withheld, positions 9938-10028]
A
[49 nt withheld, positions 10030-10078]
CCTTTGACGTTGGAGTCCACGTTCTTT
[37 nt withheld, positions 10106-10142]
ACCCTATCTCGGTCTATTCTTTTGATTTATAAGGGATTTTGCCGATTTCGGCCTATTGGTTAAAAAATGA
GCTGATTTAACAAAAATTTAACGCGAATTTTAACAAAATATTAACGCTTACAATTTAGGTGGCACTTTTC
GGGGAAATGTGCGCGGAACCCCTATTTGTTTATTTTTCTAAATACATTCAAATATGTATCCGCTCATGAG
ACAATAACCCTGATAAATGCTTCAATAATATTGAAAAAGGAAGAGTATGAGTATTCAACATTTCCGTGTC
GCCCTTATTCCCTTTTTTGCGGCATTTTGCCTTCCTGTTTTTGCTCACCCAGAAACGCTGGTGAAAGTAA
AAGATGCTGAAGATCAGTTGGGTGCACGAGTGGGTTACATCGAACTGGATCTCAACAGCGGTAAGATCCT
TGAGAGTTTTCGCCCCGAAGAACGTTTTCCAATGATGAGCACTTTTAAAGTTCTGCTATGTGGCGCGGTA
TTATCCCGTATTGACGCCGGGCAAGAGCAACTCGGTCGCCGCATACACTATTCTCAGAATGACTTGGTTG
AGTACTCACCAGTCACAGAAAAGCATCTTACGGATGGCAT
